Addgene plasmid #164099: FH1-PNGT#2-mCherry
Purpose: Fluorescent reporter for genetic tracing of proneural Glioblastoma cell-state.
Depositing lab: Gaetano Gargiulo. Depositing organization: Max-Delbrueck-Centrum fuer Molekulare Medizin (MDC). Publication: Phenotypic Mapping of Pathologic Cross-Talk between Glioblastoma and Innate Immune Cells by Synthetic Genetic Tracing. Schmitt MJ, Company C, Dramaretska Y, Barozzi I, Gohrig A, Kertalli S, Grossmann M, Naumann H, Sanchez-Bailon MP, Hulsman D, Glass R, Squatrito M, Serresi M, Gargiulo G. Cancer Discov. 2021 Mar;11(3):754-777. doi: 10.1158/2159-8290.CD-20-0219. Epub 2020 Dec 23. PubMed 33361384.
Backbone
  Vector backbone: FUGW
  Backbone manufacturer: David Baltimore (Addgene plasmid # 14885
  Backbone size w/o insert (bp): 7956
  Vector type: Lentiviral, Synthetic Biology
Growth in bacteria
  Bacterial resistance: Ampicillin, 100 μg/mL
  Growth temperature: 37°C
  Growth strain: NEB Stable
  Copy number: High Copy
Gene/Insert
  Gene/Insert name: PNGT#2-mCherry
  Species: H. sapiens (human)
  Insert size (bp): 1982
  Cloning method: Gibson Cloning
Terms and licenses: Academic/Nonprofit Terms; Industry Terms: Not Available to Industry
Depositor comments: From TCGA datasets, we annotated the genes specific to proneural glioblastoma-subtype and identified corresponding cis-regulatory elements to generate synthetic reporters to trace subtype identity.
How to cite: FH1-PNGT#2-mCherry was a gift from Gaetano Gargiulo (Addgene plasmid # 164099 ; http://n2t.net/addgene:164099 ; RRID:Addgene_164099)
