[The description below was written by a language model from this plasmid's Addgene catalogue record and pLannotate feature annotations shown in this document.]
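Description:
FH1-PNGT#2-mCherry is a lentiviral transfer plasmid built on the FUGW backbone, carrying a synthetic fluorescent reporter designed to trace the proneural cell state in glioblastoma. It is maintained in E. coli as a high-copy plasmid through a ColE1/pUC-type origin with ampicillin selection (AmpR). The backbone also carries an f1 origin and a bleomycin/Zeocin resistance gene under SV40 and EM7 promoters, which lies outside the LTR-flanked region and so would not be transferred with the virus. Viral genomic RNA is transcribed from a CMV enhancer/promoter fused to a truncated HIV-1 5' LTR, followed by the Ψ packaging signal, a gag fragment, the RRE for Rev-dependent export and the cPPT/CTS. A WPRE, a second truncated LTR and a bGH polyadenylation signal close the unit. Packaging functions must be supplied in trans.

The payload, a roughly 2 kb Gibson-cloned insert, sits between the cPPT/CTS and the WPRE. According to the depositor, genes specific to the proneural glioblastoma subtype were identified from TCGA datasets, and their human cis-regulatory elements were assembled into a synthetic reporter locus (PNGT#2). Most of this region is unannotated in the feature tables. The short matches reported there (a chicken β-actin promoter fragment and a piece of the tight TRE promoter, likely its minimal CMV portion) suggest a minimal promoter immediately upstream of the mammalian codon-optimised mCherry coding sequence, though the record does not state this explicitly. mCherry expression is therefore meant to report activity of the proneural regulatory programme in transduced cells. The depositor and repository-sequenced records differ by only a few bases in length and show the same architecture with different start points.
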