Features (pLannotate 1.2.2; 33 found; start..end, strand, type, name):
    278..298     +  promoter       chicken β-actin promoter (fragment): contains a 21-bp deletion relative to the standard chicken β-actin promoter
   1162..1224    +  promoter       tight TRE promoter (fragment): Tet-responsive promoter PTight, consisting of seven tet operator sequences followed by the minimal CMV promoter
   1232..1263    +  CDS            Rev (fragment): human immunodeficiency virus 1 (HIV-1) Rev protein; rev; enhances nuclear export of unspliced and incompletely spliced viral mRNAs
   1272..1979    +  CDS            mCherry: monomeric derivative of DsRed fluorescent protein (Shaner et al., 2004) mammalian codon-optimized
   2087..2110    +  misc_feature   MCS (fragment): pBluescript multiple cloning site
   2110..2698    +  misc_feature   WPRE: woodchuck hepatitis virus posttranscriptional regulatory element
   2699..2718    +  misc_feature   MCS (fragment): pBluescript multiple cloning site
   2724..3221    +  CDS            nef (fragment): NEF_HV1LA - Experimental evidence at protein level: Swiss-Prot protein existence level 1. Extracellular Nef protein targets CD4(+) T-lymphocytes for apoptosis by interacting with CXCR4 surface receptors. From Human immunodeficiency virus type 1 group M subtype B (isolate Lai) (HIV-1).
   3228..3408    +  LTR            5' LTR (truncated): truncated 5' long terminal repeat (LTR) from HIV-1
   3440..3664    +  polyA_signal   bGH poly(A) signal: bovine growth hormone polyadenylation signal
   3668..3689    +  promoter       SV40 promoter (fragment): SV40 enhancer and early promoter
   3710..4138    +  rep_origin     f1 ori (sequence partly withheld): f1 bacteriophage origin of replication; arrow indicates direction of (+) strand synthesis
   4152..4481    +  promoter       SV40 promoter: SV40 enhancer and early promoter
   4529..4576    +  promoter       EM7 promoter: synthetic bacterial promoter&nbsp
   4595..4969    +  CDS            BleoR: antibiotic-binding protein; Sh ble from Streptoalloteichus hindustanus; confers resistance to bleomycin, phleomycin, and Zeocin™
   4979..5104    +  CDS            ble (fragment): BLE_KLEPN - Experimental evidence at protein level: Swiss-Prot protein existence level 1. Binding protein with a strong affinity to the bleomycin family of antibiotics. Binds to CL990; an antimitotic-antibiotic compound. From Klebsiella pneumoniae.
   5099..5220    +  polyA_signal   SV40 poly(A) signal: SV40 polyadenylation signal
   5293..5309    -  protein_bind   lac operator: The lac repressor binds to the lac operator to inhibit transcription in E. coli. This inhibition can be relieved by adding lactose or isopropyl-β-D-thiogalactopyranoside (IPTG). lac repressor encoded by lacI
   5317..5347    -  promoter       lac promoter: promoter for the E. coli lac operon
   5362..5383    -  protein_bind   CAP binding site: CAP binding activates transcription in the presence of cAMP. E. coli catabolite activator protein
   5396..5488    -  CDS            lacI (fragment): lac repressor; lacI; The lac repressor binds to the lac operator to inhibit transcription in E. coli. This inhibition can be relieved by adding lactose or isopropyl-β-D-thiogalactopyranoside (IPTG).
   5671..6259    -  rep_origin     ori: high-copy-number ColE1/pMB1/pBR322/pUC origin of replication
   6430..7290    -  CDS            AmpR: β-lactamase; bla; confers resistance to ampicillin, carbenicillin, and related antibiotics
   7291..7395    -  promoter       AmpR promoter: bla
   7454..7506    -  misc_feature   bom (fragment): basis of mobility region from pBR322
   7661..8040    +  enhancer       CMV enhancer: human cytomegalovirus immediate early enhancer
   8041..8240    +  promoter       CMV promoter: human cytomegalovirus (CMV) immediate early promoter
   8258..8438    +  LTR            5' LTR (truncated): truncated 5' long terminal repeat (LTR) from HIV-1
   8485..8610    +  misc_feature   HIV-1 Ψ: packaging signal of human immunodeficiency virus type 1
   8594..8957    +  CDS            HIV-1 gag (fragment): gag protein from human immunodeficiency virus 1; gag
   9103..9336    +  misc_feature   RRE: The Rev response element (RRE) of HIV-1 allows for Rev-dependent mRNA export from the nucleus to the cytoplasm.
   9713..9813    +  CDS            Rev (fragment): human immunodeficiency virus 1 (HIV-1) Rev protein; rev; enhances nuclear export of unspliced and incompletely spliced viral mRNAs
   9863..9980    +  misc_feature   cPPT/CTS: central polypurine tract and central termination sequence of HIV-1
>Addgene plasmid #164099 | FH1-PNGT#2-mCherry | depositor full sequence | sequence record 318404 | Full Sequence
TAATCCCTCCTCTAATCCCTCCAGCGGGATCAGGGAGGAGGTGCGGGACCTGCTGCCCCGGGCTTGCCCC
CATCCCGGCCTCACGCATGGGCGCCTGTCTCAGCCCTCTCCCAGGACGCTGCAGGTGTGGCTGGGCCAGC
GCTAATTAGTGGGCCGCGCGGGGGCCCCGCTGAGCCTTTGACAGAAAAGGCGGTAGGGAGGTGGGGGCAG
GGAGGCGCTCCACCAGCCAGAAGTCCGGAGCGCAACCCAAAGTACTCCATCTCAAAAGAAAAAAGGCGGG
GGCGGTGGGGGGGGGGGGTGATTTCAGTACAAAGCCTACAGACATTATAAAAATATTAAGATTTTTGTTC
GTTTGTTTTTTGTTTTTGAGACAGAGTCTCACTGTCACCCCCAGGCTGGAGTCTGTGCCGGCGCCCGCTG
CTTCGCATCTGCGCGCCCGCCCGGTGCCGGGCCCCGCCCTCCGCCTCAGCCCCAAGCTCGGCCCGCGGGC
CCGGCCACAGGTGCCCCGGCGGCCCCGCCTGGCCCGAGGGAAGAGGGCAGCTGGGAGGGGCCCATGAGAG
AACCAAAACTGTGCCCCCAGGCTTGGAAAGAAATCACATGTATGGCCAGCAGGAAGGTTCCGGAAGGTTC
CGGAGGACACCTGCAGGTGGGACTGAGAACAGGGGTCTCGGCTGGGAGTGGCTGAGGCCATATGAGGACC
TCGACTGCCACAAACAGCTGCAGGAGTGTGACAGATCACAACACTAGCATTGTACCTCAAAATATGCTTG
TACCCTAAGGCACAAGAACTGGTTTGACTTACAAAACTGATCTCAGAGTTGGGATCAAAGTTTTTCTACC
ACTCTACTATGAGCCCTCGGCCGGGCCCCGCCCCGCCAGCTCCGCGCGGCTCTGGGCTCTCTAGGGGTGG
GGCTGCGGGCGGGGCCGGCGCCTAATTGGGCCGCGGGCGCCTCGAGGTGGGCGGGGCATAAGGGGGCGGG
GCCGCGGAGACCCCGGGCGGGAGTTTTTTTCTGCAAGCGAGAGGGGGGGTGTTGTTGGTATCGCCCCCTC
CTTCTCCTCCCCCCAGGGGTGAAAGTGCAAGAGGAAGTGCAGCCGCTGCCATCTTTCCTCCGCTCCGAAC
ACACGGAGCCCGGGGCCGCACAGCCGCCGCTCCTGTACACTAGTTTACTCCCTATCAGTGATAGAGAACG
TATATCCAGTTTACTCCCTATCAGTGATAGAGAATTCATGTATGGCAGGAAGAAGCGGAGACAGCGACGA
AGAAAGCTTGGGGTGAGCAAGGGCGAGGAGGATAACATGGCCATCATCAAGGAGTTCATGCGCTTCAAGG
TGCACATGGAGGGCTCCGTGAACGGCCACGAGTTCGAGATCGAGGGCGAGGGCGAGGGCCGCCCCTACGA
GGGCACCCAGACCGCCAAGCTGAAGGTGACCAAGGGTGGCCCCCTGCCCTTCGCCTGGGACATCCTGTCC
CCTCAGTTCATGTACGGCTCCAAGGCCTACGTGAAGCACCCCGCCGACATCCCCGACTACTTGAAGCTGT
CCTTCCCCGAGGGCTTCAAGTGGGAGCGCGTGATGAACTTCGAGGACGGCGGCGTGGTGACCGTGACCCA
GGACTCCTCCCTGCAGGACGGCGAGTTCATCTACAAGGTGAAGCTGCGCGGCACCAACTTCCCCTCCGAC
GGCCCCGTAATGCAGAAGAAGACCATGGGCTGGGAGGCCTCCTCCGAGCGGATGTACCCCGAGGACGGCG
CCCTGAAGGGCGAGATCAAGCAGAGGCTGAAGCTGAAGGACGGCGGCCACTACGACGCTGAGGTCAAGAC
CACCTACAAGGCCAAGAAGCCCGTGCAGCTGCCCGGCGCCTACAACGTCAACATCAAGTTGGACATCACC
TCCCACAACGAGGACTACACCATCGTGGAACAGTACGAACGCGCCGAGGGCCGCCACTCCACCGGCGGCA
TGGACGAGCTATACAAGTAAACCGGTATCTAGATAACTGATCATAATCAGCCATACCACATTTGTAGAGG
TTTTACTTGCTTTAAAAAACCTCCCACACGTACAAGTAAAGCGGCCGCGACTCTACAATTCGATATCAAG
CTTATCGATAATCAACCTCTGGATTACAAAATTTGTGAAAGATTGACTGGTATTCTTAACTATGTTGCTC
CTTTTACGCTATGTGGATACGCTGCTTTAATGCCTTTGTATCATGCTATTGCTTCCCGTATGGCTTTCAT
TTTCTCCTCCTTGTATAAATCCTGGTTGCTGTCTCTTTATGAGGAGTTGTGGCCCGTTGTCAGGCAACGT
GGCGTGGTGTGCACTGTGTTTGCTGACGCAACCCCCACTGGTTGGGGCATTGCCACCACCTGTCAGCTCC
TTTCCGGGACTTTCGCTTTCCCCCTCCCTATTGCCACGGCGGAACTCATCGCCGCCTGCCTTGCCCGCTG
CTGGACAGGGGCTCGGCTGTTGGGCACTGACAATTCCGTGGTGTTGTCGGGGAAATCATCGTCCTTTCCT
TGGCTGCTCGCCTGTGTTGCCACCTGGATTCTGCGCGGGACGTCCTTCTGCTACGTCCCTTCGGCCCTCA
ATCCAGCGGACCTTCCTTCCCGCGGCCTGCTGCCGGCTCTGCGGCCTCTTCCGCGTCTTCGCCTTCGCCC
TCAGACGAGTCGGATCTCCCTTTGGGCCGCCTCCCCGCATCGATACCGTCGACCTCGATCGAGGACCTAG
AAAAACATGGAGCAATCACAAGTAGCAATACAGCAGCTACCAATGCTGATTGTGCCTGGCTAGAAGCACA
AGAGGAGGAGGAGGTGGGTTTTCCAGTCACACCTCAGGTACCTTTAAGACCAATGACTTACAAGGCAGCT
GTAGATCTTAGCCACTTTTTAAAAGAAAAGGGGGGACTGGAAGGGCTAATTCACTCCCAACGAAGACAAG
ATATCCTTGATCTGTGGATCTACCACACACAAGGCTACTTCCCTGATTGGCAGAACTACACACCAGGGCC
AGGGATCAGATATCCACTGACCTTTGGATGGTGCTACAAGCTAGTACCAGTTGAGCAAGAGAAGGTAGAA
GAAGCCAATGAAGGAGAGAACACCCGCTTGTTACACCCTGTGAGCCTGCATGGGATGGATGACCCGGAGA
GAGAAGTATTAGAGTGGAGGTTTGACAGCCGCCTAGCATTTCATCACATGGCCCGAGAGCTGCATCCGGA
CTGTACTGGGTCTCTCTGGTTAGACCAGATCTGAGCCTGGGAGCTCTCTGGCTAACTAGGGAACCCACTG
CTTAAGCCTCAATAAAGCTTGCCTTGAGTGCTTCAAGTAGTGTGTGCCCGTCTGTTGTGTGACTCTGGTA
ACTAGAGATCCCTCAGACCCTTTTAGTCAGTGTGGAAAATCTCTAGCAGGGCCCGTTTAAACCCGCTGAT
CAGCCTCGACTGTGCCTTCTAGTTGCCAGCCATCTGTTGTTTGCCCCTCCCCCGTGCCTTCCTTGACCCT
GGAAGGTGCCACTCCCACTGTCCTTTCCTAATAAAATGAGGAAATTGCATCGCATTGTCTGAGTAGGTGT
CATTCTATTCTGGGGGGTGGGGTGGGGCAGGACAGCAAGGGGGAGGATTGGGAAGACAATAGCAGGCATG
CTGGGGATGCGGTGGGCTCTATGGCTTCTGAGGCGGAAAGAACCAGCTGGGGCTCTAGGGGGTATCCCC
[124 nt withheld, positions 3710-3833]
C
[91 nt withheld, positions 3835-3925]
A
[49 nt withheld, positions 3927-3975]
CCTTTGACGTTGGAGTCCACGTTCTTT
[37 nt withheld, positions 4003-4039]
ACCCTATCTCGGTCTATTCTTTTGATTTATAAGGGATTTTGCCGATTTCGGCCTATTGGTTAAAAAATGA
GCTGATTTAACAAAAATTTAACGCGAATTAATTCTGTGGAATGTGTGTCAGTTAGGGTGTGGAAAGTCCC
CAGGCTCCCCAGCAGGCAGAAGTATGCAAAGCATGCATCTCAATTAGTCAGCAACCAGGTGTGGAAAGTC
CCCAGGCTCCCCAGCAGGCAGAAGTATGCAAAGCATGCATCTCAATTAGTCAGCAACCATAGTCCCGCCC
CTAACTCCGCCCATCCCGCCCCTAACTCCGCCCAGTTCCGCCCATTCTCCGCCCCATGGCTGACTAATTT
TTTTTATTTATGCAGAGGCCGAGGCCGCCTCTGCCTCTGAGCTATTCCAGAAGTAGTGAGGAGGCTTTTT
TGGAGGCCTAGGCTTTTGCAAAAAGCTCCCGGGAGCTTGTATATCCATTTTCGGATCTGATCAGCACGTG
TTGACAATTAATCATCGGCATAGTATATCGGCATAGTATAATACGACAAGGTGAGGAACTAAACCATGGC
CAAGTTGACCAGTGCCGTTCCGGTGCTCACCGCGCGCGACGTCGCCGGAGCGGTCGAGTTCTGGACCGAC
CGGCTCGGGTTCTCCCGGGACTTCGTGGAGGACGACTTCGCCGGTGTGGTCCGGGACGACGTGACCCTGT
TCATCAGCGCGGTCCAGGACCAGGTGGTGCCGGACAACACCCTGGCCTGGGTGTGGGTGCGCGGCCTGGA
CGAGCTGTACGCCGAGTGGTCGGAGGTCGTGTCCACGAACTTCCGGGACGCCTCCGGGCCGGCCATGACC
GAGATCGGCGAGCAGCCGTGGGGGCGGGAGTTCGCCCTGCGCGACCCGGCCGGCAACTGCGTGCACTTCG
TGGCCGAGGAGCAGGACTGACACGTGCTACGAGATTTCGATTCCACCGCCGCCTTCTATGAAAGGTTGGG
CTTCGGAATCGTTTTCCGGGACGCCGGCTGGATGATCCTCCAGCGCGGGGATCTCATGCTGGAGTTCTTC
GCCCACCCCAACTTGTTTATTGCAGCTTATAATGGTTACAAATAAAGCAATAGCATCACAAATTTCACAA
ATAAAGCATTTTTTTCACTGCATTCTAGTTGTGGTTTGTCCAAACTCATCAATGTATCTTATCATGTCTG
TATACCGTCGACCTCTAGCTAGAGCTTGGCGTAATCATGGTCATAGCTGTTTCCTGTGTGAAATTGTTAT
CCGCTCACAATTCCACACAACATACGAGCCGGAAGCATAAAGTGTAAAGCCTGGGGTGCCTAATGAGTGA
GCTAACTCACATTAATTGCGTTGCGCTCACTGCCCGCTTTCCAGTCGGGAAACCTGTCGTGCCAGCTGCA
TTAATGAATCGGCCAACGCGCGGGGAGAGGCGGTTTGCGTATTGGGCGCTCTTCCGCTTCCTCGCTCACT
GACTCGCTGCGCTCGGTCGTTCGGCTGCGGCGAGCGGTATCAGCTCACTCAAAGGCGGTAATACGGTTAT
CCACAGAATCAGGGGATAACGCAGGAAAGAACATGTGAGCAAAAGGCCAGCAAAAGGCCAGGAACCGTAA
AAAGGCCGCGTTGCTGGCGTTTTTCCATAGGCTCCGCCCCCCTGACGAGCATCACAAAAATCGACGCTCA
AGTCAGAGGTGGCGAAACCCGACAGGACTATAAAGATACCAGGCGTTTCCCCCTGGAAGCTCCCTCGTGC
GCTCTCCTGTTCCGACCCTGCCGCTTACCGGATACCTGTCCGCCTTTCTCCCTTCGGGAAGCGTGGCGCT
TTCTCATAGCTCACGCTGTAGGTATCTCAGTTCGGTGTAGGTCGTTCGCTCCAAGCTGGGCTGTGTGCAC
GAACCCCCCGTTCAGCCCGACCGCTGCGCCTTATCCGGTAACTATCGTCTTGAGTCCAACCCGGTAAGAC
ACGACTTATCGCCACTGGCAGCAGCCACTGGTAACAGGATTAGCAGAGCGAGGTATGTAGGCGGTGCTAC
AGAGTTCTTGAAGTGGTGGCCTAACTACGGCTACACTAGAAGAACAGTATTTGGTATCTGCGCTCTGCTG
AAGCCAGTTACCTTCGGAAAAAGAGTTGGTAGCTCTTGATCCGGCAAACAAACCACCGCTGGTAGCGGTG
GTTTTTTTGTTTGCAAGCAGCAGATTACGCGCAGAAAAAAAGGATCTCAAGAAGATCCTTTGATCTTTTC
TACGGGGTCTGACGCTCAGTGGAACGAAAACTCACGTTAAGGGATTTTGGTCATGAGATTATCAAAAAGG
ATCTTCACCTAGATCCTTTTAAATTAAAAATGAAGTTTTAAATCAATCTAAAGTATATATGAGTAAACTT
GGTCTGACAGTTACCAATGCTTAATCAGTGAGGCACCTATCTCAGCGATCTGTCTATTTCGTTCATCCAT
AGTTGCCTGACTCCCCGTCGTGTAGATAACTACGATACGGGAGGGCTTACCATCTGGCCCCAGTGCTGCA
ATGATACCGCGAGACCCACGCTCACCGGCTCCAGATTTATCAGCAATAAACCAGCCAGCCGGAAGGGCCG
AGCGCAGAAGTGGTCCTGCAACTTTATCCGCCTCCATCCAGTCTATTAATTGTTGCCGGGAAGCTAGAGT
AAGTAGTTCGCCAGTTAATAGTTTGCGCAACGTTGTTGCCATTGCTACAGGCATCGTGGTGTCACGCTCG
TCGTTTGGTATGGCTTCATTCAGCTCCGGTTCCCAACGATCAAGGCGAGTTACATGATCCCCCATGTTGT
GCAAAAAAGCGGTTAGCTCCTTCGGTCCTCCGATCGTTGTCAGAAGTAAGTTGGCCGCAGTGTTATCACT
CATGGTTATGGCAGCACTGCATAATTCTCTTACTGTCATGCCATCCGTAAGATGCTTTTCTGTGACTGGT
GAGTACTCAACCAAGTCATTCTGAGAATAGTGTATGCGGCGACCGAGTTGCTCTTGCCCGGCGTCAATAC
GGGATAATACCGCGCCACATAGCAGAACTTTAAAAGTGCTCATCATTGGAAAACGTTCTTCGGGGCGAAA
ACTCTCAAGGATCTTACCGCTGTTGAGATCCAGTTCGATGTAACCCACTCGTGCACCCAACTGATCTTCA
GCATCTTTTACTTTCACCAGCGTTTCTGGGTGAGCAAAAACAGGAAGGCAAAATGCCGCAAAAAAGGGAA
TAAGGGCGACACGGAAATGTTGAATACTCATACTCTTCCTTTTTCAATATTATTGAAGCATTTATCAGGG
TTATTGTCTCATGAGCGGATACATATTTGAATGTATTTAGAAAAATAAACAAATAGGGGTTCCGCGCACA
TTTCCCCGAAAAGTGCCACCTGACGTCGACGGATCGGGAGATCTCCCGATCCCCTATGGTGCACTCTCAG
TACAATCTGCTCTGATGCCGCATAGTTAAGCCAGTATCTGCTCCCTGCTTGTGTGTTGGAGGTCGCTGAG
TAGTGCGCGAGCAAAATTTAAGCTACAACAAGGCAAGGCTTGACCGACAATTGCATGAAGAATCTGCTTA
GGGTTAGGCGTTTTGCGCTGCTTCGCGATGTACGGGCCAGATATACGCGTTGACATTGATTATTGACTAG
TTATTAATAGTAATCAATTACGGGGTCATTAGTTCATAGCCCATATATGGAGTTCCGCGTTACATAACTT
ACGGTAAATGGCCCGCCTGGCTGACCGCCCAACGACCCCCGCCCATTGACGTCAATAATGACGTATGTTC
CCATAGTAACGCCAATAGGGACTTTCCATTGACGTCAATGGGTGGAGTATTTACGGTAAACTGCCCACTT
GGCAGTACATCAAGTGTATCATATGCCAAGTACGCCCCCTATTGACGTCAATGACGGTAAATGGCCCGCC
TGGCATTATGCCCAGTACATGACCTTATGGGACTTTCCTACTTGGCAGTACATCTACGTATTAGTCATCG
CTATTACCATGGTGATGCGGTTTTGGCAGTACATCAATGGGCGTGGATAGCGGTTTGACTCACGGGGATT
TCCAAGTCTCCACCCCATTGACGTCAATGGGAGTTTGTTTTGGCACCAAAATCAACGGGACTTTCCAAAA
TGTCGTAACAACTCCGCCCCATTGACGCAAATGGGCGGTAGGCGTGTACGGTGGGAGGTCTATATAAGCA
GCGCGTTTTGCCTGTACTGGGTCTCTCTGGTTAGACCAGATCTGAGCCTGGGAGCTCTCTGGCTAACTAG
GGAACCCACTGCTTAAGCCTCAATAAAGCTTGCCTTGAGTGCTTCAAGTAGTGTGTGCCCGTCTGTTGTG
TGACTCTGGTAACTAGAGATCCCTCAGACCCTTTTAGTCAGTGTGGAAAATCTCTAGCAGTGGCGCCCGA
ACAGGGACTTGAAAGCGAAAGGGAAACCAGAGGAGCTCTCTCGACGCAGGACTCGGCTTGCTGAAGCGCG
CACGGCAAGAGGCGAGGGGCGGCGACTGGTGAGTACGCCAAAAATTTTGACTAGCGGAGGCTAGAAGGAG
AGAGATGGGTGCGAGAGCGTCAGTATTAAGCGGGGGAGAATTAGATCGCGATGGGAAAAAATTCGGTTAA
GGCCAGGGGGAAAGAAAAAATATAAATTAAAACATATAGTATGGGCAAGCAGGGAGCTAGAACGATTCGC
AGTTAATCCTGGCCTGTTAGAAACATCAGAAGGCTGTAGACAAATACTGGGACAGCTACAACCATCCCTT
CAGACAGGATCAGAAGAACTTAGATCATTATATAATACAGTAGCAACCCTCTATTGTGTGCATCAAAGGA
TAGAGATAAAAGACACCAAGGAAGCTTTAGACAAGATAGAGGAAGAGCAAAACAAAAGTAAGACCACCGC
ACAGCAAGCGGCCGCTGATCTTCAGACCTGGAGGAGGAGATATGAGGGACAATTGGAGAAGTGAATTATA
TAAATATAAAGTAGTAAAAATTGAACCATTAGGAGTAGCACCCACCAAGGCAAAGAGAAGAGTGGTGCAG
AGAGAAAAAAGAGCAGTGGGAATAGGAGCTTTGTTCCTTGGGTTCTTGGGAGCAGCAGGAAGCACTATGG
GCGCAGCGTCAATGACGCTGACGGTACAGGCCAGACAATTATTGTCTGGTATAGTGCAGCAGCAGAACAA
TTTGCTGAGGGCTATTGAGGCGCAACAGCATCTGTTGCAACTCACAGTCTGGGGCATCAAGCAGCTCCAG
GCAAGAATCCTGGCTGTGGAAAGATACCTAAAGGATCAACAGCTCCTGGGGATTTGGGGTTGCTCTGGAA
AACTCATTTGCACCACTGCTGTGCCTTGGAATGCTAGTTGGAGTAATAAATCTCTGGAACAGATTTGGAA
TCACACGACCTGGATGGAGTGGGACAGAGAAATTAACAATTACACAAGCTTAATACACTCCTTAATTGAA
GAATCGCAAAACCAGCAAGAAAAGAATGAACAAGAATTATTGGAATTAGATAAATGGGCAAGTTTGTGGA
ATTGGTTTAACATAACAAATTGGCTGTGGTATATAAAATTATTCATAATGATAGTAGGAGGCTTGGTAGG
TTTAAGAATAGTTTTTGCTGTACTTTCTATAGTGAATAGAGTTAGGCAGGGATATTCACCATTATCGTTT
CAGACCCACCTCCCAACCCCGAGGGGACCCGACAGGCCCGAAGGAATAGAAGAAGAAGGTGGAGAGAGAG
ACAGAGACAGATCCATTCGATTAGTGAACGGATCGGCACTGCGTGCGCCAATTCTGCAGACAAATGGCAG
TATTCATCCACAATTTTAAAAGAAAAGGGGGGATTGGGGGGTACAGTGCAGGGGAAAGAATAGTAGACAT
AATAGCAACAGACATACAAACTAAAGAATTACAAAAACAAATTACAAAAATTCAAAATTTTCGGGTTTAT
TACAGGGACAGCAGAGATCCAGTTTGGTTAAT
