Features (pLannotate 1.2.2; 33 found; start..end, strand, type, name):
      1..380     +  enhancer       CMV enhancer: human cytomegalovirus immediate early enhancer
    381..580     +  promoter       CMV promoter: human cytomegalovirus (CMV) immediate early promoter
    598..778     +  LTR            5' LTR (truncated): truncated 5' long terminal repeat (LTR) from HIV-1
    825..950     +  misc_feature   HIV-1 Ψ: packaging signal of human immunodeficiency virus type 1
    934..1297    +  CDS            HIV-1 gag (fragment): gag protein from human immunodeficiency virus 1; gag
   1443..1676    +  misc_feature   RRE: The Rev response element (RRE) of HIV-1 allows for Rev-dependent mRNA export from the nucleus to the cytoplasm.
   2053..2153    +  CDS            Rev (fragment): human immunodeficiency virus 1 (HIV-1) Rev protein; rev; enhances nuclear export of unspliced and incompletely spliced viral mRNAs
   2203..2320    +  misc_feature   cPPT/CTS: central polypurine tract and central termination sequence of HIV-1
   2639..2659    +  promoter       chicken β-actin promoter (fragment): contains a 21-bp deletion relative to the standard chicken β-actin promoter
   3523..3585    +  promoter       tight TRE promoter (fragment): Tet-responsive promoter PTight, consisting of seven tet operator sequences followed by the minimal CMV promoter
   3593..3624    +  CDS            Rev (fragment): human immunodeficiency virus 1 (HIV-1) Rev protein; rev; enhances nuclear export of unspliced and incompletely spliced viral mRNAs
   3633..4340    +  CDS            mCherry: monomeric derivative of DsRed fluorescent protein (Shaner et al., 2004) mammalian codon-optimized
   4342..4371    +  CDS            Slow-FT (fragment): blue-to-red fluorescent timer derivative of mCherry (Subach et al., 2009) mammalian codon-optimized
   4477..4500    +  misc_feature   MCS (fragment): pBluescript multiple cloning site
   4500..5088    +  misc_feature   WPRE: woodchuck hepatitis virus posttranscriptional regulatory element
   5013..5591    +  CDS            nef (fragment): NEF_HV112 - Experimental evidence at protein level: Swiss-Prot protein existence level 1. Extracellular Nef protein targets CD4(+) T-lymphocytes for apoptosis by interacting with CXCR4 surface receptors. From Human immunodeficiency virus type 1 group M subtype B (isolate PCV12) (HIV-1).
   5598..5778    +  LTR            5' LTR (truncated): truncated 5' long terminal repeat (LTR) from HIV-1
   5810..6034    +  polyA_signal   bGH poly(A) signal: bovine growth hormone polyadenylation signal
   6038..6059    +  promoter       SV40 promoter (fragment): SV40 enhancer and early promoter
   6080..6508    +  rep_origin     f1 ori (sequence partly withheld): f1 bacteriophage origin of replication; arrow indicates direction of (+) strand synthesis
   6522..6851    +  promoter       SV40 promoter: SV40 enhancer and early promoter
   6899..6946    +  promoter       EM7 promoter: synthetic bacterial promoter&nbsp
   6965..7339    +  CDS            BleoR: antibiotic-binding protein; Sh ble from Streptoalloteichus hindustanus; confers resistance to bleomycin, phleomycin, and Zeocin™
   7349..7474    +  CDS            ble (fragment): BLE_KLEPN - Experimental evidence at protein level: Swiss-Prot protein existence level 1. Binding protein with a strong affinity to the bleomycin family of antibiotics. Binds to CL990; an antimitotic-antibiotic compound. From Klebsiella pneumoniae.
   7469..7590    +  polyA_signal   SV40 poly(A) signal: SV40 polyadenylation signal
   7663..7679    -  protein_bind   lac operator: The lac repressor binds to the lac operator to inhibit transcription in E. coli. This inhibition can be relieved by adding lactose or isopropyl-β-D-thiogalactopyranoside (IPTG). lac repressor encoded by lacI
   7687..7717    -  promoter       lac promoter: promoter for the E. coli lac operon
   7732..7753    -  protein_bind   CAP binding site: CAP binding activates transcription in the presence of cAMP. E. coli catabolite activator protein
   7766..7858    -  CDS            lacI (fragment): lac repressor; lacI; The lac repressor binds to the lac operator to inhibit transcription in E. coli. This inhibition can be relieved by adding lactose or isopropyl-β-D-thiogalactopyranoside (IPTG).
   8041..8629    -  rep_origin     ori: high-copy-number ColE1/pMB1/pBR322/pUC origin of replication
   8800..9660    -  CDS            AmpR: β-lactamase; bla; confers resistance to ampicillin, carbenicillin, and related antibiotics
   9661..9765    -  promoter       AmpR promoter: bla
   9824..9876    -  misc_feature   bom (fragment): basis of mobility region from pBR322
>Addgene plasmid #164099 | FH1-PNGT#2-mCherry | addgene full sequence | sequence record 327046 | Addgene NGS Result
GACATTGATTATTGACTAGTTATTAATAGTAATCAATTACGGGGTCATTAGTTCATAGCCCATATATGGA
GTTCCGCGTTACATAACTTACGGTAAATGGCCCGCCTGGCTGACCGCCCAACGACCCCCGCCCATTGACG
TCAATAATGACGTATGTTCCCATAGTAACGCCAATAGGGACTTTCCATTGACGTCAATGGGTGGAGTATT
TACGGTAAACTGCCCACTTGGCAGTACATCAAGTGTATCATATGCCAAGTACGCCCCCTATTGACGTCAA
TGACGGTAAATGGCCCGCCTGGCATTATGCCCAGTACATGACCTTATGGGACTTTCCTACTTGGCAGTAC
ATCTACGTATTAGTCATCGCTATTACCATGGTGATGCGGTTTTGGCAGTACATCAATGGGCGTGGATAGC
GGTTTGACTCACGGGGATTTCCAAGTCTCCACCCCATTGACGTCAATGGGAGTTTGTTTTGGCACCAAAA
TCAACGGGACTTTCCAAAATGTCGTAACAACTCCGCCCCATTGACGCAAATGGGCGGTAGGCGTGTACGG
TGGGAGGTCTATATAAGCAGCGCGTTTTGCCTGTACTGGGTCTCTCTGGTTAGACCAGATCTGAGCCTGG
GAGCTCTCTGGCTAACTAGGGAACCCACTGCTTAAGCCTCAATAAAGCTTGCCTTGAGTGCTTCAAGTAG
TGTGTGCCCGTCTGTTGTGTGACTCTGGTAACTAGAGATCCCTCAGACCCTTTTAGTCAGTGTGGAAAAT
CTCTAGCAGTGGCGCCCGAACAGGGACTTGAAAGCGAAAGGGAAACCAGAGGAGCTCTCTCGACGCAGGA
CTCGGCTTGCTGAAGCGCGCACGGCAAGAGGCGAGGGGCGGCGACTGGTGAGTACGCCAAAAATTTTGAC
TAGCGGAGGCTAGAAGGAGAGAGATGGGTGCGAGAGCGTCAGTATTAAGCGGGGGAGAATTAGATCGCGA
TGGGAAAAAATTCGGTTAAGGCCAGGGGGAAAGAAAAAATATAAATTAAAACATATAGTATGGGCAAGCA
GGGAGCTAGAACGATTCGCAGTTAATCCTGGCCTGTTAGAAACATCAGAAGGCTGTAGACAAATACTGGG
ACAGCTACAACCATCCCTTCAGACAGGATCAGAAGAACTTAGATCATTATATAATACAGTAGCAACCCTC
TATTGTGTGCATCAAAGGATAGAGATAAAAGACACCAAGGAAGCTTTAGACAAGATAGAGGAAGAGCAAA
ACAAAAGTAAGACCACCGCACAGCAAGCGGCCGCTGATCTTCAGACCTGGAGGAGGAGATATGAGGGACA
ATTGGAGAAGTGAATTATATAAATATAAAGTAGTAAAAATTGAACCATTAGGAGTAGCACCCACCAAGGC
AAAGAGAAGAGTGGTGCAGAGAGAAAAAAGAGCAGTGGGAATAGGAGCTTTGTTCCTTGGGTTCTTGGGA
GCAGCAGGAAGCACTATGGGCGCAGCGTCAATGACGCTGACGGTACAGGCCAGACAATTATTGTCTGGTA
TAGTGCAGCAGCAGAACAATTTGCTGAGGGCTATTGAGGCGCAACAGCATCTGTTGCAACTCACAGTCTG
GGGCATCAAGCAGCTCCAGGCAAGAATCCTGGCTGTGGAAAGATACCTAAAGGATCAACAGCTCCTGGGG
ATTTGGGGTTGCTCTGGAAAACTCATTTGCACCACTGCTGTGCCTTGGAATGCTAGTTGGAGTAATAAAT
CTCTGGAACAGATTTGGAATCACACGACCTGGATGGAGTGGGACAGAGAAATTAACAATTACACAAGCTT
AATACACTCCTTAATTGAAGAATCGCAAAACCAGCAAGAAAAGAATGAACAAGAATTATTGGAATTAGAT
AAATGGGCAAGTTTGTGGAATTGGTTTAACATAACAAATTGGCTGTGGTATATAAAATTATTCATAATGA
TAGTAGGAGGCTTGGTAGGTTTAAGAATAGTTTTTGCTGTACTTTCTATAGTGAATAGAGTTAGGCAGGG
ATATTCACCATTATCGTTTCAGACCCACCTCCCAACCCCGAGGGGACCCGACAGGCCCGAAGGAATAGAA
GAAGAAGGTGGAGAGAGAGACAGAGACAGATCCATTCGATTAGTGAACGGATCGGCACTGCGTGCGCCAA
TTCTGCAGACAAATGGCAGTATTCATCCACAATTTTAAAAGAAAAGGGGGGATTGGGGGGTACAGTGCAG
GGGAAAGAATAGTAGACATAATAGCAACAGACATACAAACTAAAGAATTACAAAAACAAATTACAAAAAT
TCAAAATTTTCGGGTTTATTACAGGGACAGCAGAGATCCAGTTTGGTTAATTAATCCCTCCTCTAATCCC
TCCAGCGGGATCAGGGAGGAGGTGCGGGACCTGCTGCCCCGGGCTTGCCCCCATCCCGGCCTCACGCATG
GGCGCCTGTCTCAGCCCTCTCCCAGGACGCTGCAGGTGTGGCTGGGCCAGCGCTAATTAGTGGGCCGCGC
GGGGGCCCCGCTGAGCCTTTGACAGAAAAGGCGGTAGGGAGGTGGGGGCAGGGAGGCGCTCCACCAGCCA
GAAGTCCGGAGCGCAACCCAAAGTACTCCATCTCAAAAGAAAAAAGGCGGGGGCGGTGGGGGGGGGGGGT
GATTTCAGTACAAAGCCTACAGACATTATAAAAATATTAAGATTTTTGTTCGTTTGTTTTTTGTTTTTGA
GACAGAGTCTCACTGTCACCCCCAGGCTGGAGTCTGTGCCGGCGCCCGCTGCTTCGCATCTGCGCGCCCG
CCCGGTGCCGGGCCCCGCCCTCCGCCTCAGCCCCAAGCTCGGCCCGCGGGCCCGGCCACAGGTGCCCCGG
CGGCCCCGCCTGGCCCGAGGGAAGAGGGCAGCTGGGAGGGGCCCATGAGAGAACCAAAACTGTGCCCCCA
GGCTTGGAAAGAAATCACATGTATGGCCAGCAGGAAGGTTCCGGAAGGTTCCGGAGGACACCTGCAGGTG
GGACTGAGAACAGGGGTCTCGGCTGGGAGTGGCTGAGGCCATATGAGGACCTCGACTGCCACAAACAGCT
GCAGGAGTGTGACAGATCACAACACTAGCATTGTACCTCAAAATATGCTTGTACCCTAAGGCACAAGAAC
TGGTTTGACTTACAAAACTGATCTCAGAGTTGGGATCAAAGTTTTTCTACCACTCTACTATGAGCCCTCG
GCCGGGCCCCGCCCCGCCAGCTCCGCGCGGCTCTGGGCTCTCTAGGGGTGGGGCTGCGGGCGGGGCCGGC
GCCTAATTGGGCCGCGGGCGCCTCGAGGTGGGCGGGGCATAAGGGGGCGGGGCCGCGGAGACCCCGGGCG
GGAGTTTTTTTCTGCAAGCGAGAGGGGGGGTGTTGTTGGTATCGCCCCCTCCTTCTCCTCCCCCCAGGGG
TGAAAGTGCAAGAGGAAGTGCAGCCGCTGCCATCTTTCCTCCGCTCCGAACACACGGAGCCCGGGGCCGC
ACAGCCGCCGCTCCTGTACACTAGTTTACTCCCTATCAGTGATAGAGAACGTATATCCAGTTTACTCCCT
ATCAGTGATAGAGAATTCATGTATGGCAGGAAGAAGCGGAGACAGCGACGAAGAAAGCTTGGGGTGAGCA
AGGGCGAGGAGGATAACATGGCCATCATCAAGGAGTTCATGCGCTTCAAGGTGCACATGGAGGGCTCCGT
GAACGGCCACGAGTTCGAGATCGAGGGCGAGGGCGAGGGCCGCCCCTACGAGGGCACCCAGACCGCCAAG
CTGAAGGTGACCAAGGGTGGCCCCCTGCCCTTCGCCTGGGACATCCTGTCCCCTCAGTTCATGTACGGCT
CCAAGGCCTACGTGAAGCACCCCGCCGACATCCCCGACTACTTGAAGCTGTCCTTCCCCGAGGGCTTCAA
GTGGGAGCGCGTGATGAACTTCGAGGACGGCGGCGTGGTGACCGTGACCCAGGACTCCTCCCTGCAGGAC
GGCGAGTTCATCTACAAGGTGAAGCTGCGCGGCACCAACTTCCCCTCCGACGGCCCCGTAATGCAGAAGA
AGACCATGGGCTGGGAGGCCTCCTCCGAGCGGATGTACCCCGAGGACGGCGCCCTGAAGGGCGAGATCAA
GCAGAGGCTGAAGCTGAAGGACGGCGGCCACTACGACGCTGAGGTCAAGACCACCTACAAGGCCAAGAAG
CCCGTGCAGCTGCCCGGCGCCTACAACGTCAACATCAAGTTGGACATCACCTCCCACAACGAGGACTACA
CCATCGTGGAACAGTACGAACGCGCCGAGGGCCGCCACTCCACCGGCGGCATGGACGAGCTATACAAGTA
AACCGGCGGCATGGACGAGCTATACAAGTAAACCGGTATCTAGATAACTGATCATAATCAGCCATACCAC
ATTTGTAGAGGTTTTACTTGCTTTAAAAAACCTCCCACACGTACAAGTAAAGCGGCCGCGATCTACAATT
CGATATCAAGCTTATCGATAATCAACCTCTGGATTACAAAATTTGTGAAAGATTGACTGGTATTCTTAAC
TATGTTGCTCCTTTTACGCTATGTGGATACGCTGCTTTAATGCCTTTGTATCATGCTATTGCTTCCCGTA
TGGCTTTCATTTTCTCCTCCTTGTATAAATCCTGGTTGCTGTCTCTTTATGAGGAGTTGTGGCCCGTTGT
CAGGCAACGTGGCGTGGTGTGCACTGTGTTTGCTGACGCAACCCCCACTGGTTGGGGCATTGCCACCACC
TGTCAGCTCCTTTCCGGGACTTTCGCTTTCCCCCTCCCTATTGCCACGGCGGAACTCATCGCCGCCTGCC
TTGCCCGCTGCTGGACAGGGGCTCGGCTGTTGGGCACTGACAATTCCGTGGTGTTGTCGGGGAAATCATC
GTCCTTTCCTTGGCTGCTCGCCTGTGTTGCCACCTGGATTCTGCGCGGGACGTCCTTCTGCTACGTCCCT
TCGGCCCTCAATCCAGCGGACCTTCCTTCCCGCGGCCTGCTGCCGGCTCTGCGGCCTCTTCCGCGTCTTC
GCCTTCGCCCTCAGACGAGTCGGATCTCCCTTTGGGCCGCCTCCCCGCATCGAGACCTAGAAAAACATGG
AGCAATCACAAGTAGCAATACAGCAGCTACCAATGCTGATTGTGCCTGGCTAGAAGCACAAGAGGAGGAG
GAGGTGGGTTTTCCAGTCACACCTCAGGTACCTTTAAGACCAATGACTTACAAGGCAGCTGTAGATCTTA
GCCACTTTTTAAAAGAAAAGGGGGGACTGGAAGGGCTAATTCACTCCCAACGAAGACAAGATATCCTTGA
TCTGTGGATCTACCACACACAAGGCTACTTCCCTGATTGGCAGAACTACACACCAGGGCCAGGGATCAGA
TATCCACTGACCTTTGGATGGTGCTACAAGCTAGTACCAGTTGAGCAAGAGAAGGTAGAAGAAGCCAATG
AAGGAGAGAACACCCGCTTGTTACACCCTGTGAGCCTGCATGGGATGGATGACCCGGAGAGAGAAGTATT
AGAGTGGAGGTTTGACAGCCGCCTAGCATTTCATCACATGGCCCGAGAGCTGCATCCGGACTGTACTGGG
TCTCTCTGGTTAGACCAGATCTGAGCCTGGGAGCTCTCTGGCTAACTAGGGAACCCACTGCTTAAGCCTC
AATAAAGCTTGCCTTGAGTGCTTCAAGTAGTGTGTGCCCGTCTGTTGTGTGACTCTGGTAACTAGAGATC
CCTCAGACCCTTTTAGTCAGTGTGGAAAATCTCTAGCAGGGCCCGTTTAAACCCGCTGATCAGCCTCGAC
TGTGCCTTCTAGTTGCCAGCCATCTGTTGTTTGCCCCTCCCCCGTGCCTTCCTTGACCCTGGAAGGTGCC
ACTCCCACTGTCCTTTCCTAATAAAATGAGGAAATTGCATCGCATTGTCTGAGTAGGTGTCATTCTATTC
TGGGGGGTGGGGTGGGGCAGGACAGCAAGGGGGAGGATTGGGAAGACAATAGCAGGCATGCTGGGGATGC
GGTGGGCTCTATGGCTTCTGAGGCGGAAAGAACCAGCTGGGGCTCTAGGGGGTATCCCC
[124 nt withheld, positions 6080-6203]
C
[91 nt withheld, positions 6205-6295]
A
[49 nt withheld, positions 6297-6345]
CCTTTGACGTTGGAGTCCACGTTCTTT
[37 nt withheld, positions 6373-6409]
ACCCTATCTCGGTCTATTCTTTTGATTTATAAGGGATTTTGCCGATTTCGGCCTATTGGTTAAAAAATGA
GCTGATTTAACAAAAATTTAACGCGAATTAATTCTGTGGAATGTGTGTCAGTTAGGGTGTGGAAAGTCCC
CAGGCTCCCCAGCAGGCAGAAGTATGCAAAGCATGCATCTCAATTAGTCAGCAACCAGGTGTGGAAAGTC
CCCAGGCTCCCCAGCAGGCAGAAGTATGCAAAGCATGCATCTCAATTAGTCAGCAACCATAGTCCCGCCC
CTAACTCCGCCCATCCCGCCCCTAACTCCGCCCAGTTCCGCCCATTCTCCGCCCCATGGCTGACTAATTT
TTTTTATTTATGCAGAGGCCGAGGCCGCCTCTGCCTCTGAGCTATTCCAGAAGTAGTGAGGAGGCTTTTT
TGGAGGCCTAGGCTTTTGCAAAAAGCTCCCGGGAGCTTGTATATCCATTTTCGGATCTGATCAGCACGTG
TTGACAATTAATCATCGGCATAGTATATCGGCATAGTATAATACGACAAGGTGAGGAACTAAACCATGGC
CAAGTTGACCAGTGCCGTTCCGGTGCTCACCGCGCGCGACGTCGCCGGAGCGGTCGAGTTCTGGACCGAC
CGGCTCGGGTTCTCCCGGGACTTCGTGGAGGACGACTTCGCCGGTGTGGTCCGGGACGACGTGACCCTGT
TCATCAGCGCGGTCCAGGACCAGGTGGTGCCGGACAACACCCTGGCCTGGGTGTGGGTGCGCGGCCTGGA
CGAGCTGTACGCCGAGTGGTCGGAGGTCGTGTCCACGAACTTCCGGGACGCCTCCGGGCCGGCCATGACC
GAGATCGGCGAGCAGCCGTGGGGGCGGGAGTTCGCCCTGCGCGACCCGGCCGGCAACTGCGTGCACTTCG
TGGCCGAGGAGCAGGACTGACACGTGCTACGAGATTTCGATTCCACCGCCGCCTTCTATGAAAGGTTGGG
CTTCGGAATCGTTTTCCGGGACGCCGGCTGGATGATCCTCCAGCGCGGGGATCTCATGCTGGAGTTCTTC
GCCCACCCCAACTTGTTTATTGCAGCTTATAATGGTTACAAATAAAGCAATAGCATCACAAATTTCACAA
ATAAAGCATTTTTTTCACTGCATTCTAGTTGTGGTTTGTCCAAACTCATCAATGTATCTTATCATGTCTG
TATACCGTCGACCTCTAGCTAGAGCTTGGCGTAATCATGGTCATAGCTGTTTCCTGTGTGAAATTGTTAT
CCGCTCACAATTCCACACAACATACGAGCCGGAAGCATAAAGTGTAAAGCCTGGGGTGCCTAATGAGTGA
GCTAACTCACATTAATTGCGTTGCGCTCACTGCCCGCTTTCCAGTCGGGAAACCTGTCGTGCCAGCTGCA
TTAATGAATCGGCCAACGCGCGGGGAGAGGCGGTTTGCGTATTGGGCGCTCTTCCGCTTCCTCGCTCACT
GACTCGCTGCGCTCGGTCGTTCGGCTGCGGCGAGCGGTATCAGCTCACTCAAAGGCGGTAATACGGTTAT
CCACAGAATCAGGGGATAACGCAGGAAAGAACATGTGAGCAAAAGGCCAGCAAAAGGCCAGGAACCGTAA
AAAGGCCGCGTTGCTGGCGTTTTTCCATAGGCTCCGCCCCCCTGACGAGCATCACAAAAATCGACGCTCA
AGTCAGAGGTGGCGAAACCCGACAGGACTATAAAGATACCAGGCGTTTCCCCCTGGAAGCTCCCTCGTGC
GCTCTCCTGTTCCGACCCTGCCGCTTACCGGATACCTGTCCGCCTTTCTCCCTTCGGGAAGCGTGGCGCT
TTCTCATAGCTCACGCTGTAGGTATCTCAGTTCGGTGTAGGTCGTTCGCTCCAAGCTGGGCTGTGTGCAC
GAACCCCCCGTTCAGCCCGACCGCTGCGCCTTATCCGGTAACTATCGTCTTGAGTCCAACCCGGTAAGAC
ACGACTTATCGCCACTGGCAGCAGCCACTGGTAACAGGATTAGCAGAGCGAGGTATGTAGGCGGTGCTAC
AGAGTTCTTGAAGTGGTGGCCTAACTACGGCTACACTAGAAGAACAGTATTTGGTATCTGCGCTCTGCTG
AAGCCAGTTACCTTCGGAAAAAGAGTTGGTAGCTCTTGATCCGGCAAACAAACCACCGCTGGTAGCGGTG
GTTTTTTTGTTTGCAAGCAGCAGATTACGCGCAGAAAAAAAGGATCTCAAGAAGATCCTTTGATCTTTTC
TACGGGGTCTGACGCTCAGTGGAACGAAAACTCACGTTAAGGGATTTTGGTCATGAGATTATCAAAAAGG
ATCTTCACCTAGATCCTTTTAAATTAAAAATGAAGTTTTAAATCAATCTAAAGTATATATGAGTAAACTT
GGTCTGACAGTTACCAATGCTTAATCAGTGAGGCACCTATCTCAGCGATCTGTCTATTTCGTTCATCCAT
AGTTGCCTGACTCCCCGTCGTGTAGATAACTACGATACGGGAGGGCTTACCATCTGGCCCCAGTGCTGCA
ATGATACCGCGAGACCCACGCTCACCGGCTCCAGATTTATCAGCAATAAACCAGCCAGCCGGAAGGGCCG
AGCGCAGAAGTGGTCCTGCAACTTTATCCGCCTCCATCCAGTCTATTAATTGTTGCCGGGAAGCTAGAGT
AAGTAGTTCGCCAGTTAATAGTTTGCGCAACGTTGTTGCCATTGCTACAGGCATCGTGGTGTCACGCTCG
TCGTTTGGTATGGCTTCATTCAGCTCCGGTTCCCAACGATCAAGGCGAGTTACATGATCCCCCATGTTGT
GCAAAAAAGCGGTTAGCTCCTTCGGTCCTCCGATCGTTGTCAGAAGTAAGTTGGCCGCAGTGTTATCACT
CATGGTTATGGCAGCACTGCATAATTCTCTTACTGTCATGCCATCCGTAAGATGCTTTTCTGTGACTGGT
GAGTACTCAACCAAGTCATTCTGAGAATAGTGTATGCGGCGACCGAGTTGCTCTTGCCCGGCGTCAATAC
GGGATAATACCGCGCCACATAGCAGAACTTTAAAAGTGCTCATCATTGGAAAACGTTCTTCGGGGCGAAA
ACTCTCAAGGATCTTACCGCTGTTGAGATCCAGTTCGATGTAACCCACTCGTGCACCCAACTGATCTTCA
GCATCTTTTACTTTCACCAGCGTTTCTGGGTGAGCAAAAACAGGAAGGCAAAATGCCGCAAAAAAGGGAA
TAAGGGCGACACGGAAATGTTGAATACTCATACTCTTCCTTTTTCAATATTATTGAAGCATTTATCAGGG
TTATTGTCTCATGAGCGGATACATATTTGAATGTATTTAGAAAAATAAACAAATAGGGGTTCCGCGCACA
TTTCCCCGAAAAGTGCCACCTGACGTCGACGGATCGGGAGATCTCCCGATCCCCTATGGTGCACTCTCAG
TACAATCTGCTCTGATGCCGCATAGTTAAGCCAGTATCTGCTCCCTGCTTGTGTGTTGGAGGTCGCTGAG
TAGTGCGCGAGCAAAATTTAAGCTACAACAAGGCAAGGCTTGACCGACAATTGCATGAAGAATCTGCTTA
GGGTTAGGCGTTTTGCGCTGCTTCGCGATGTACGGGCCAGATATACGCGTT
