>Addgene plasmid #164099 | FH1-PNGT#2-mCherry | depositor partial sequence | sequence record 318405 | PNGT#2
TTAATTAATCCCTCCTCTAATCCCTCCAGCGGGATCAGGGAGGAGGTGCGGGACCTGCTGCCCCGGGCTT
GCCCCCATCCCGGCCTCACGCATGGGCGCCTGTCTCAGCCCTCTCCCAGGACGCTGCAGGTGTGGCTGGG
CCAGCGCTAATTAGTGGGCCGCGCGGGGGCCCCGCTGAGCCTTTGACAGAAAAGGCGGTAGGGAGGTGGG
GGCAGGGAGGCGCTCCACCAGCCAGAAGTCCGGAGCGCAACCCAAAGTACTCCATCTCAAAAGAAAAAAG
GCGGGGGCGGTGGGGGGGGGGGGTGATTTCAGTACAAAGCCTACAGACATTATAAAAATATTAAGATTTT
TGTTCGTTTGTTTTTTGTTTTTGAGACAGAGTCTCACTGTCACCCCCAGGCTGGAGTCTGTGCCGGCGCC
CGCTGCTTCGCATCTGCGCGCCCGCCCGGTGCCGGGCCCCGCCCTCCGCCTCAGCCCCAAGCTCGGCCCG
CGGGCCCGGCCACAGGTGCCCCGGCGGCCCCGCCTGGCCCGAGGGAAGAGGGCAGCTGGGAGGGGCCCAT
GAGAGAACCAAAACTGTGCCCCCAGGCTTGGAAAGAAATCACATGTATGGCCAGCAGGAAGGTTCCGGAA
GGTTCCGGAGGACACCTGCAGGTGGGACTGAGAACAGGGGTCTCGGCTGGGAGTGGCTGAGGCCATATGA
GGACCTCGACTGCCACAAACAGCTGCAGGAGTGTGACAGATCACAACACTAGCATTGTACCTCAAAATAT
GCTTGTACCCTAAGGCACAAGAACTGGTTTGACTTACAAAACTGATCTCAGAGTTGGGATCAAAGTTTTT
CTACCACTCTACTATGAGCCCTCGGCCGGGCCCCGCCCCGCCAGCTCCGCGCGGCTCTGGGCTCTCTAGG
GGTGGGGCTGCGGGCGGGGCCGGCGCCTAATTGGGCCGCGGGCGCCTCGAGGTGGGCGGGGCATAAGGGG
GCGGGGCCGCGGAGACCCCGGGCGGGAGTTTTTTTCTGCAAGCGAGAGGGGGGGTGTTGTTGGTATCGCC
CCCTCCTTCTCCTCCCCCCAGGGGTGAAAGTGCAAGAGGAAGTGCAGCCGCTGCCATCTTTCCTCCGCTC
CGAACACACGGAGCCCGGGGCCGCACAGCCGCCGCTCCTGTACA
